Addgene plasmid #221259: pMSCV-FKBP-MAVS(trunc Cterm)
Purpose: Expression of MAVS truncation (393-431) in mammalian cells by retroviral transduction
Depositing lab: Jonathan Kagan. Depositing organization: Boston Children's Hospital. Publication: pLxIS-containing domains are biochemically flexible regulators of interferons and metabolism. Landau LM, Chaudhary N, Tien YC, Rogozinska M, Joshi S, Yao C, Crowley J, Hullahalli K, Campbell IW, Waldor MK, Haigis M, Kagan JC. Mol Cell. 2024 Jul 11;84(13):2436-2454.e10. doi: 10.1016/j.molcel.2024.05.030. Epub 2024 Jun 25. PubMed 38925114.
Backbone
  Vector backbone: pMSCV-IRES-GFP
  Vector type: Retroviral
Growth in bacteria
  Bacterial resistance: Ampicillin, 100 μg/mL
  Growth temperature: 37°C
  Growth strain: NEB Stable
  Copy number: High Copy
Gene/Insert
  Gene/Insert name: MAVS truncation (393-431)
  Species: M. musculus (mouse)
  Entrez Gene: Mavs (a.k.a. D430028G21Rik, IPS-1, Visa, cardif)
  Tag / fusion protein: 3xFLAG-4xFKBP (N terminal on insert)
  Cloning method: Restriction Enzyme; 5′ cloning site BglII (not destroyed); 3′ cloning site NotI (not destroyed)
Terms and licenses: Academic/Nonprofit Terms; Industry Terms: Not Available to Industry
How to cite: pMSCV-FKBP-MAVS(trunc Cterm) was a gift from Jonathan Kagan (Addgene plasmid # 221259 ; http://n2t.net/addgene:221259 ; RRID:Addgene_221259)
