[The description below was written by a language model from this plasmid's Addgene catalogue record and pLannotate feature annotations shown in this document.]
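Description:
pMSCV-FKBP-MAVS(trunc Cterm) is a gammaretroviral expression plasmid built on the pMSCV-IRES-GFP backbone and intended for delivering a fragment of mouse MAVS into mammalian cells by retroviral transduction. In bacteria it is maintained through a high-copy ColE1/pUC-type origin and selected with ampicillin via the β-lactamase gene. The remaining bacterial annotations (partial lacI, lacZα, rop, bom and tetracycline-resistance sequences) are non-functional remnants of earlier cloning vectors.

The viral cassette is flanked by murine embryonic stem cell virus 5′ and 3′ LTRs, with the MESV Ψ packaging signal and a truncated, start-codon-less gag segment downstream of the 5′ LTR. Together these allow the transcript to be packaged into virions when the viral proteins are provided in trans. No separate internal promoter is annotated, so expression of the payload is expected to come from the 5′ LTR. The insert, cloned between BglII and NotI, encodes residues 393–431 of mouse MAVS fused at its N terminus to a 3xFLAG epitope and four tandem FKBP domains. The automated annotation labels only one FLAG fragment and two FKBP-like segments, probably because it handles repeated units poorly. FKBP repeats are commonly used for ligand-induced oligomerisation of a fused protein, though the record does not state this purpose explicitly. Downstream, an EMCV IRES drives translation of EGFP from the same transcript, so transduced cells can be identified or sorted by fluorescence. The associated publication concerns pLxIS-containing domains as regulators of interferons and metabolism, which suggests the construct is used to test the signalling activity of this short C-terminal MAVS region.
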