Features (pLannotate 1.2.2; 23 found; start..end, strand, type, name):
     61..81      +  CDS            FLAG (fragment): FLAG® epitope tag, followed by an enterokinase cleavage site
    784..1068    +  CDS            FPR2 (fragment): FKBP2_CRYNB - Protein inferred from homology: Swiss-Prot protein existence level 3. PPIases accelerate the folding of proteins. It catalyzes the cis-trans isomerization of proline imidic peptide bonds in oligopeptides (By similarity). From Cryptococcus neoformans var. neoformans serotype D (strain B-3501A) (Filobasidiella neoformans).
   1063..1383    +  CDS            FKBP1A: FKB1A_HUMAN - Also known as FKBP1, FKBP12. Experimental evidence at protein level: Swiss-Prot protein existence level 1. Keeps in an inactive conformation TGFBR1, the TGF-beta type I serine/threonine kinase receptor, preventing TGF-beta receptor activation in absence of ligand. Recruits SMAD7 to ACVR1B which prevents the association of SMAD2 and SMAD3 with the activin receptor complex, thereby blocking the activin signal. May modulate the RYR1 calcium channel activity. PPIases accelerate the folding of proteins. It catalyzes the cis-trans isomerization of proline imidic peptide bonds in oligop
   1393..1518    +  CDS            Mavs (fragment): MAVS_MOUSE - Also known as Ips1 From Mus musculus (Mouse).
   1541..1574    -  misc_feature   MCS (fragment): pBluescript multiple cloning site
   1676..2138    +  misc_feature   IRES: internal ribosome entry site (IRES) of the encephalomyocarditis virus (EMCV)
   2152..2871    +  CDS            EGFP: the original enhanced GFP (Yang et al., 1996) mammalian codon-optimized
   2933..3447    +  LTR            3' LTR: 3' long terminal repeat from murine embryonic stem cell virus
   3609..3625    -  protein_bind   lac operator: The lac repressor binds to the lac operator to inhibit transcription in E. coli. This inhibition can be relieved by adding lactose or isopropyl-β-D-thiogalactopyranoside (IPTG). lac repressor encoded by lacI
   3633..3663    -  promoter       lac promoter: promoter for the E. coli lac operon
   3678..3699    -  protein_bind   CAP binding site: CAP binding activates transcription in the presence of cAMP. E. coli catabolite activator protein
   3712..3804    -  CDS            lacI (fragment): lac repressor; lacI; The lac repressor binds to the lac operator to inhibit transcription in E. coli. This inhibition can be relieved by adding lactose or isopropyl-β-D-thiogalactopyranoside (IPTG).
   3987..4575    -  rep_origin     ori: high-copy-number ColE1/pMB1/pBR322/pUC origin of replication
   4746..5606    -  CDS            AmpR: β-lactamase; bla; confers resistance to ampicillin, carbenicillin, and related antibiotics
   5607..5711    -  promoter       AmpR promoter: bla
   5806..5841    +  CDS            rop (fragment): Rop protein, which maintains plasmids at low copy number; rop
   5943..6042    +  misc_feature   bom (fragment): basis of mobility region from pBR322
   6048..6197    -  CDS            lacZα (fragment): LacZα fragment of β-galactosidase; lacZ fragment
   6197..6398    -  CDS            TcR (fragment): tetracycline efflux protein; tet; confers resistance to tetracycline
   6399..6497    +  CDS            env (fragment): murine leukemia virus gPr80 envelope polyprotein precursor; env; proteolytically cleaved into gp70SU and p15TM subunits
   6539..7055    +  LTR            5' LTR: 5' long terminal repeat from murine embryonic stem cell virus
   7119..7460    +  misc_feature   MESV Ψ: packaging signal of murine embryonic stem cell virus
   7527..7943    +  CDS            gag (truncated): truncated Moloney murine leukemia virus (MMLV) gag gene lacking the start codon
>Addgene plasmid #221259 | pMSCV-FKBP-MAVS(trunc Cterm) | addgene full sequence | sequence record 438510 | Addgene NGS Result
AGATCTGCCACCATGGACTACAAGGATCACGACGGTGATTACAAGGACCACGACATCGACTACAAGGACG
ACGACGACAAGGGCGTTCAAGTAGAAACAATATCTCCAGGAGACGGGCGTACATTTCCTAAGCGTGGCCA
AACTTGCGTAGTCCATTATACCGGCATGCTGGAGGACGGTAAGAAGGTCGATAGCTCTAGAGACCGTAAC
AAACCTTTCAAATTTATGCTGGGGAAACAGGAGGTTATCCGTGGTTGGGAGGAAGGCGTGGCCCAAATGT
CCGTTGGGCAGCGTGCTAAGTTAACCATCTCGCCAGATTACGCATATGGGGCTACAGGCCATCCTGGGAT
CATTCCCCCGCATGCGACACTTGTGTTTGATGTAGAGCTGTTGAAGTTGGAGACGCGGGGAGTTCAAGTC
GAAACGATTTCACCAGGTGATGGACGCACCTTTCCTAAACGGGGACAAACGTGCGTCGTGCATTACACCG
GTATGCTGGAAGACGGCAAGAAAGTCGATTCAAGCCGCGATAGAAATAAACCCTTCAAATTCATGCTTGG
AAAACAGGAAGTAATACGCGGATGGGAAGAGGGTGTGGCGCAAATGTCTGTCGGGCAAAGAGCTAAACTG
ACAATAAGTCCTGATTACGCGTACGGTGCGACTGGGCACCCTGGTATCATTCCGCCGCACGCGACACTTG
TCTTCGACGTCGAGTTACTTAAGCTTGAGACGCGGGGGGTGCAGGTAGAGACTATTTCGCCCGGTGACGG
AAGAACTTTCCCAAAGCGGGGACAGACCTGTGTTGTCCACTACACTGGGATGTTGGAGGATGGTAAGAAA
GTTGACTCAAGTCGTGATCGCAACAAACCCTTTAAGTTTATGCTTGGGAAGCAGGAAGTCATCAGAGGTT
GGGAAGAAGGCGTAGCTCAGATGTCAGTGGGACAACGGGCCAAATTAACCATCAGTCCAGACTACGCCTA
CGGAGCCACCGGTCACCCAGGGATCATACCACCTCACGCAACCTTAGTGTTCGATGTGGAACTTTTAAAG
TTAGAGACGCGCGGTGTACAAGTGGAAACAATCAGTCCAGGGGATGGGAGAACATTCCCCAAAAGAGGCC
AGACGTGTGTCGTGCACTATACGGGGATGTTAGAAGATGGGAAAAAGGTCGATTCGTCACGCGACCGCAA
CAAACCGTTTAAATTCATGTTGGGAAAGCAGGAGGTGATTCGCGGCTGGGAGGAAGGTGTGGCACAGATG
AGCGTGGGCCAGAGAGCAAAACTGACTATCTCTCCTGATTATGCCTACGGCGCGACGGGCCACCCTGGCA
TAATTCCACCCCACGCTACCCTGGTATTCGATGTCGAGCTTCTGAAGCTTGAGGGTGCTGGGGCTGGGGC
TGAGATGAGCAAGCCAGGTGTGCTGGTATCCCAGTTGGACGAGCCATTCTCAGCCTGCTCTGTGGACCTT
GCCATTAGCCCTAGCAGCTCCTTGGTCTCAGAACCCAACCATGGTCCATGATAAGCGGCCGCGTTTAAAC
GTCGACGGTATCGATAAGCTTGATATCGAATTCCGCCCCCCCCCCTAACGTTACTGGCCGAAGCCGCTTG
GAATAAGGCCGGTGTGCGTTTGTCTATATGTTATTTTCCACCATATTGCCGTCTTTTGGCAATGTGAGGG
CCCGGAAACCTGGCCCTGTCTTCTTGACGAGCATTCCTAGGGGTCTTTCCCCTCTCGCCAAAGGAATGCA
AGGTCTGTTGAATGTCGTGAAGGAAGCAGTTCCTCTGGAAGCTTCTTGAAGACAAACAACGTCTGTAGCG
ACCCTTTGCAGGCAGCGGAACCCCCCACCTGGCGACAGGTGCCTCTGCGGCCAAAAGCCACGTGTATAAG
ATACACCTGCAAAGGCGGCACAACCCCAGTGCCACGTTGTGAGTTGGATAGTTGTGGAAAGAGTCAAATG
GCTCTCCTCAAGCGTATTCAACAAGGGGCTGAAGGATGCCCAGAAGGTACCCCATTGTATGGGATCTGAT
CTGGGGCCTCGGTGCACATGCTTTACATGTGTTTAGTCGAGGTTAAAAAAACGTCTAGGCCCCCCGAACC
ACGGGGACGTGGTTTTCCTTTGAAAAACACGATGATAATATGGCCACAACCATGGTGAGCAAGGGCGAGG
AGCTGTTCACCGGGGTGGTGCCCATCCTGGTCGAGCTGGACGGCGACGTAAACGGCCACAAGTTCAGCGT
GTCTGGCGAGGGCGAGGGCGATGCCACCTACGGCAAGCTGACCCTGAAGTTCATCTGCACCACCGGCAAG
CTGCCCGTGCCCTGGCCCACCCTCGTGACCACCCTGACCTACGGCGTGCAGTGCTTCAGCCGCTACCCCG
ACCACATGAAGCAGCACGACTTCTTCAAGTCCGCCATGCCCGAAGGCTACGTCCAGGAGCGCACCATCTT
CTTCAAGGACGACGGCAACTACAAGACCCGCGCCGAGGTGAAGTTCGAGGGCGACACCCTGGTGAACCGC
ATCGAGCTGAAGGGCATCGACTTCAAGGAGGACGGCAACATCCTGGGGCACAAGCTGGAGTACAACTACA
ACAGCCACAACGTCTATATCATGGCCGACAAGCAGAAGAACGGCATCAAGGCGAACTTCAAGATCCGCCA
CAACATCGAGGACGGCAGCGTGCAGCTCGCCGACCACTACCAGCAGAACACCCCCATCGGCGACGGCCCC
GTGCTGCTGCCCGACAACCACTACCTGAGCACCCAGTCCGCCCTGAGCAAAGACCCCAACGAGAAGCGCG
ATCACATGGTCCTGCTGGAGTTCGTGACCGCCGCCGGGATCACTCTCGGCATGGACGAGCTGTACAAGTA
ATGAATTAATTAAGAATTCGATAAAATAAAAGATTTTATTTAGTCTCCAGAAAAAGGGGGGAATGAAAGA
CCCCACCTGTAGGTTTGGCAAGCTAGCTTAAGTAACGCCATTTTGCAAGGCATGGAAAATACATAACTGA
GAATAGAGAAGTTCAGATCAAGGTTAGGAACAGAGAGACAGCAGAATATGGGCCAAACAGGATATCTGTG
GTAAGCAGTTCCTGCCCCGGCTCAGGGCCAAGAACAGATGGTCCCCAGATGCGGTCCCGCCCTCAGCAGT
TTCTAGAGAACCATCAGATGTTTCCAGGGTGCCCCAAGGACCTGAAATGACCCTGTGCCTTATTTGAACT
AACCAATCAGTTCGCTTCTCGCTTCTGTTCGCGCGCTTCTGCTCCCCGAGCTCAATAAAAGAGCCCACAA
CCCCTCACTCGGCGCGCCAGTCCTCCGATAGACTGCGTCGCCCGGGTACCCGTGTATCCAATAAACCCTC
TTGCAGTTGCATCCGACTTGTGGTCTCGCTGTTCCTTGGGAGGGTCTCCTCTGAGTGATTGACTACCCGT
CAGCGGGGGTCTTTCATGGGTAACAGTTTCTTGAAGTTGGAGAACAACATTCTGAGGGTAGGAGTCGAAT
ATTAAGTAATCCTGACTCAATTAGCCACTGTTTTGAATCCACATACTCCAATACTCCTGAAATAGTTCAT
TATGGACAGCGCAGAAAGAGCTGGGGAGAATTGTGAAATTGTTATCCGCTCACAATTCCACACAACATAC
GAGCCGGAAGCATAAAGTGTAAAGCCTGGGGTGCCTAATGAGTGAGCTAACTCACATTAATTGCGTTGCG
CTCACTGCCCGCTTTCCAGTCGGGAAACCTGTCGTGCCAGCTGCATTAATGAATCGGCCAACGCGCGGGG
AGAGGCGGTTTGCGTATTGGGCGCTCTTCCGCTTCCTCGCTCACTGACTCGCTGCGCTCGGTCGTTCGGC
TGCGGCGAGCGGTATCAGCTCACTCAAAGGCGGTAATACGGTTATCCACAGAATCAGGGGATAACGCAGG
AAAGAACATGTGAGCAAAAGGCCAGCAAAAGGCCAGGAACCGTAAAAAGGCCGCGTTGCTGGCGTTTTTC
CATAGGCTCCGCCCCCCTGACGAGCATCACAAAAATCGACGCTCAAGTCAGAGGTGGCGAAACCCGACAG
GACTATAAAGATACCAGGCGTTTCCCCCTGGAAGCTCCCTCGTGCGCTCTCCTGTTCCGACCCTGCCGCT
TACCGGATACCTGTCCGCCTTTCTCCCTTCGGGAAGCGTGGCGCTTTCTCATAGCTCACGCTGTAGGTAT
CTCAGTTCGGTGTAGGTCGTTCGCTCCAAGCTGGGCTGTGTGCACGAACCCCCCGTTCAGCCCGACCGCT
GCGCCTTATCCGGTAACTATCGTCTTGAGTCCAACCCGGTAAGACACGACTTATCGCCACTGGCAGCAGC
CACTGGTAACAGGATTAGCAGAGCGAGGTATGTAGGCGGTGCTACAGAGTTCTTGAAGTGGTGGCCTAAC
TACGGCTACACTAGAAGAACAGTATTTGGTATCTGCGCTCTGCTGAAGCCAGTTACCTTCGGAAAAAGAG
TTGGTAGCTCTTGATCCGGCAAACAAACCACCGCTGGTAGCGGTGGTTTTTTTGTTTGCAAGCAGCAGAT
TACGCGCAGAAAAAAAGGATCTCAAGAAGATCCTTTGATCTTTTCTACGGGGTCTGACGCTCAGTGGAAC
GAAAACTCACGTTAAGGGATTTTGGTCATGAGATTATCAAAAAGGATCTTCACCTAGATCCTTTTAAATT
AAAAATGAAGTTTTAAATCAATCTAAAGTATATATGAGTAAACTTGGTCTGACAGTTACCAATGCTTAAT
CAGTGAGGCACCTATCTCAGCGATCTGTCTATTTCGTTCATCCATAGTTGCCTGACTCCCCGTCGTGTAG
ATAACTACGATACGGGAGGGCTTACCATCTGGCCCCAGTGCTGCAATGATACCGCGAGACCCACGCTCAC
CGGCTCCAGATTTATCAGCAATAAACCAGCCAGCCGGAAGGGCCGAGCGCAGAAGTGGTCCTGCAACTTT
ATCCGCCTCCATCCAGTCTATTAATTGTTGCCGGGAAGCTAGAGTAAGTAGTTCGCCAGTTAATAGTTTG
CGCAACGTTGTTGCCATTGCTACAGGCATCGTGGTGTCACGCTCGTCGTTTGGTATGGCTTCATTCAGCT
CCGGTTCCCAACGATCAAGGCGAGTTACATGATCCCCCATGTTGTGCAAAAAAGCGGTTAGCTCCTTCGG
TCCTCCGATCGTTGTCAGAAGTAAGTTGGCCGCAGTGTTATCACTCATGGTTATGGCAGCACTGCATAAT
TCTCTTACTGTCATGCCATCCGTAAGATGCTTTTCTGTGACTGGTGAGTACTCAACCAAGTCATTCTGAG
AATAGTGTATGCGGCGACCGAGTTGCTCTTGCCCGGCGTCAATACGGGATAATACCGCGCCACATAGCAG
AACTTTAAAAGTGCTCATCATTGGAAAACGTTCTTCGGGGCGAAAACTCTCAAGGATCTTACCGCTGTTG
AGATCCAGTTCGATGTAACCCACTCGTGCACCCAACTGATCTTCAGCATCTTTTACTTTCACCAGCGTTT
CTGGGTGAGCAAAAACAGGAAGGCAAAATGCCGCAAAAAAGGGAATAAGGGCGACACGGAAATGTTGAAT
ACTCATACTCTTCCTTTTTCAATATTATTGAAGCATTTATCAGGGTTATTGTCTCATGAGCGGATACATA
TTTGAATGTATTTAGAAAAATAAACAAATAGGGGTTCCGCGCACATTTCCCCGAAAAGTGCCACCTGACG
TCTAAGAAACCATTATTATCATGACATTAACCTATAAAAATAGGCGTATCACGAGGCCCTTTCGTCTCGC
GCGTTTCGGTGATGACGGTGAAAACCTCTGACACATGCAGCTCCCGGAGACGGTCACAGCTTGTCTGTAA
GCGGATGCCGGGAGCAGACAAGCCCGTCAGGGCGCGTCAGCGGGTGTTGGCGGGTGTCGGGGCTGGCTTA
ACTATGCGGCATCAGAGCAGATTGTACTGAGAGTGCACCATATGCGGTGTGAAATACCGCACAGATGCGT
AAGGAGAAAATACCGCATCAGGCGCCATTCGCCATTCAGGCTGCGCAACTGTTGGGAAGGGCGATCGGTG
CGGGCCTCTTCGCTATTACGCCAGCTGGCGAAAGGGGGATGTGCTGCAAGGCGATTAAGTTGGGTAACGC
CAGGGTTTTCCCAGTCACGACGTTGTAAAACGACGGCGCAAGGAATGGTGCATGCAAGGAGATGGCGCCC
AACAGTCCCCCGGCCACGGGGCCTGCCACCATACCCACGCCGAAACAAGCGCTCATGAGCCCGAAGTGGC
GAGCCCGATCTTCCCCATCGGTGATGTCGGCGATATAGGCGCCAGCAACCGCACCTGTGGCGCCGGTGAT
GCCGGCCACGATGCGTCCGGCGTAGAGGCGATTAGTCCAATTTGTTAAAGACAGGATATCAGTGGTCCAG
GCTCTAGTTTTGACTCAACAATATCACCAGCTGAAGCCTATAGAGTACGAGCCATAGATAAAATAAAAGA
TTTTATTTAGTCTCCAGAAAAAGGGGGGAATGAAAGACCCCACCTGTAGGTTTGGCAAGCTAGCTTAAGT
AACGCCATTTTGCAAGGCATGGAAAATACATAACTGAGAATAGAGAAGTTCAGATCAAGGTTAGGAACAG
AGAGACAGCAGAATATGGGCCAAACAGGATATCTGTGGTAAGCAGTTCCTGCCCCGGCTCAGGGCCAAGA
ACAGATGGTCCCCAGATGCGGTCCCGCCCTCAGCAGTTTCTAGAGAACCATCAGATGTTTCCAGGGTGCC
CCAAGGACCTGAAATGACCCTGTGCCTTATTTGAACTAACCAATCAGTTCGCTTCTCGCTTCTGTTCGCG
CGCTTCTGCTCCCCGAGCTCAATAAAAGAGCCCACAACCCCTCACTCGGCGCGCCAGTCCTCCGATAGAC
TGCGTCGCCCGGGTACCCGTATTCCCAATAAAGCCTCTTGCTGTTTGCATCCGAATCGTGGACTCGCTGA
TCCTTGGGAGGGTCTCCTCAGATTGATTGACTGCCCACCTCGGGGGTCTTTCATTTGGAGGTTCCACCGA
GATTTGGAGACCCCTGCCCAGGGACCACCGACCCCCCCGCCGGGAGGTAAGCTGGCCAGCGGTCGTTTCG
TGTCTGTCTCTGTCTTTGTGCGTGTTTGTGCCGGCATCTAATGTTTGCGCCTGCGTCTGTACTAGTTAGC
TAACTAGCTCTGTATCTGGCGGACCCGTGGTGGAACTGACGAGTTCTGAACACCCGGCCGCAACCCTGGG
AGACGTCCCAGGGACTTTGGGGGCCGTTTTTGTGGCCCGACCTGAGGAAGGGAGTCGATGTGGAATCCGA
CCCCGTCAGGATATGTGGTTCTGGTAGGAGACGAGAACCTAAAACAGTTCCCGCCTCCGTCTGAATTTTT
GCTTTCGGTTTGGAACCGAAGCCGCGCGTCTTGTCTGCTGCAGCGCTGCAGCATCGTTCTGTGTTGTCTC
TGTCTGACTGTGTTTCTGTATTTGTCTGAAAATTAGGGCCAGACTGTTACCACTCCCTTAAGTTTGACCT
TAGGTCACTGGAAAGATGTCGAGCGGATCGCTCACAACCAGTCGGTAGATGTCAAGAAGAGACGTTGGGT
TACCTTCTGCTCTGCAGAATGGCCAACCTTTAACGTCGGATGGCCGCGAGACGGCACCTTTAACCGAGAC
CTCATCACCCAGGTTAAGATCAAGGTCTTTTCACCTGGCCCGCATGGACACCCAGACCAGGTCCCCTACA
TCGTGACCTGGGAAGCCTTGGCTTTTGACCCCCCTCCCTGGGTCAAGCCCTTTGTACACCCTAAGCCTCC
GCCTCCTCTTCCTCCATCCGCCCCGTCTCTCCCCCTTGAACCTCCTCGTTCGACCCCGCCTCGATCCTCC
CTTTATCCAGCCCTCACTCCTTCTCTAGGCGCCGGAATT
